>Addgene plasmid #169973 | pDONR221 CARD8 FIIND F405G | addgene full sequence | sequence record 332697 | Addgene NGS Result
CGACCTACACCGAACTGAGATACCTACAGCGTGAGCTATGAGAAAGCGCCACGCTTCCCGAAGGGAGAAA
GGCGGACAGGTATCCGGTAAGCGGCAGGGTCGGAACAGGAGAGCGCACGAGGGAGCTTCCAGGGGGAAAC
GCCTGGTATCTTTATAGTCCTGTCGGGTTTCGCCACCTCTGACTTGAGCGTCGATTTTTGTGATGCTCGT
CAGGGGGGCGGAGCCTATGGAAAAACGCCAGCAACGCGGCCTTTTTACGGTTCCTGGCCTTTTGCTGGCC
TTTTGCTCACATGTTCTTTCCTGCGTTATCCCCTGATTCTGTGGATAACCGTATTACCGCCTTTGAGTGA
GCTGATACCGCTCGCCGCAGCCGAACGACCGAGCGCAGCGAGTCAGTGAGCGAGGAAGCGGAAGAGCGCC
CAATACGCAAACCGCCTCTCCCCGCGCGTTGGCCGATTCATTAATGCAGCTGGCACGACAGGTTTCCCGA
CTGGAAAGCGGGCAGTGAGCGCAACGCAATTAATACGCGTACCGCTAGCCAGGAAGAGTTTGTAGAAACG
CAAAAAGGCCATCCGTCAGGATGGCCTTCTGCTTAGTTTGATGCCTGGCAGTTTATGGCGGGCGTCCTGC
CCGCCACCCTCCGGGCCGTTGCTTCACAACGTTCAAATCCGCTCCCGGCGGATTTGTCCTACTCAGGAGA
GCGTTCACCGACAAACAACAGATAAAACGAAAGGCCCAGTCTTCCGACTGAGCCTTTCGTTTTATTTGAT
GCCTGGCAGTTCCCTACTCTCGCGTTAACGCTAGCATGGATGTTTTCCCAGTCACGACGTTGTAAAACGA
CGGCCAGTCTTAAGCTCGGGCCCCAAATAATGATTTTATTTTGACTGATAGTGACCTGTTCGTTGCAACA
AATTGATGAGCAATGCTTTTTTATAATGCCAACTTTGTACAAAAAAGCAGGCTTCGAAGGAGATAGAACC
ATGGGGCCTGAAGGAAATGTGGATGTTGAGTTGATTGATAAGAGCACAAACAGATACAGCGTTTGGTTCC
CCACTGCTGGCTGGTATCTGTGGTCAGCCACAGGCCTCGGCTTCCTGGTAAGGGATGAGGTCACAGTTAC
CATCGCCTTCGGCAGCTGGAGTCAGCACCTGGCCCTGGACCTGCAGCACCATGAACAGTGGCTGGTGGGC
GGCCCCTTGTTTGATGTCACTGCAGAGCCAGAGGAGGCTGTCGCCGAAATCCACCTCCCCCACTTCATCT
CCCTCCAAGCAGGTGAGGTGGACGTCTCCTGGTTTCTCGTTGCCCATTTTAAGAATGAAGGGATGGTCCT
GGAGCATCCAGCCCGGGTGGAGCCTTTCTATGCTGTCCTGGAAAGCCCCAGCTTCTCTCTGATGGGCATC
CTGCTGCGGATCGCCAGTGGGACTCGCCTCTCCATCCCCATCACTTCCAACACATTGATCTATTATCACC
CCCACCCCGAAGATATTAAGTTCCACTTGTACCTTGTCCCCAGCGACGCCTTGCTAACAAAGGCGATAGA
TGATGAGGAAGATCGCTTCCATGGTGTGCGCCTGCAGACTTCGCCCCCAATGGAACCCCTGAACTTTGGT
TCCAGTTATATTGTGTCTAATTCTGCTAACCTGAAAGTAATGCCCAAGGAGTTGAAATTGTCCTACAGGA
GCCCTGGAGAAATTCAGCACTTCTCAAAAGGCTATGCTGGGCAGATGAAGGAACCCATTCAACTTGAGAT
TACTGAAAAAAGACATGGGACTTTGGTGTGGGATACTGAGGTGAAGCCAGACCCAGCTTTCTTGTACAAA
GTTGGCATTATAAGAAAGCATTGCTTATCAATTTGTTGCAACGAACAGGTCACTATCAGTCAAAATAAAA
TCATTATTTGCCATCCAGCTGATATCCCCTATAGTGAGTCGTATTACATGGTCATAGCTGTTTCCTGGCA
GCTCTGGCCCGTGTCTCAAAATCTCTGATGTTACATTGCACAAGATAAAAATATATCATCATGAACAATA
AAACTGTCTGCTTACATAAACAGTAATACAAGGGGTGTTATGAGCCATATTCAACGGGAAACGTCGAGGC
CGCGATTAAATTCCAACATGGATGCTGATTTATATGGGTATAAATGGGCTCGCGATAATGTCGGGCAATC
AGGTGCGACAATCTATCGCTTGTATGGGAAGCCCGATGCGCCAGAGTTGTTTCTGAAACATGGCAAAGGT
AGCGTTGCCAATGATGTTACAGATGAGATGGTCAGACTAAACTGGCTGACGGAATTTATGCCTCTTCCGA
CCATCAAGCATTTTATCCGTACTCCTGATGATGCATGGTTACTCACCACTGCGATCCCCGGAAAAACAGC
ATTCCAGGTATTAGAAGAATATCCTGATTCAGGTGAAAATATTGTTGATGCGCTGGCAGTGTTCCTGCGC
CGGTTGCATTCGATTCCTGTTTGTAATTGTCCTTTTAACAGCGATCGCGTATTTCGTCTCGCTCAGGCGC
AATCACGAATGAATAACGGTTTGGTTGATGCGAGTGATTTTGATGACGAGCGTAATGGCTGGCCTGTTGA
ACAAGTCTGGAAAGAAATGCATAAACTTTTGCCATTCTCACCGGATTCAGTCGTCACTCATGGTGATTTC
TCACTTGATAACCTTATTTTTGACGAGGGGAAATTAATAGGTTGTATTGATGTTGGACGAGTCGGAATCG
CAGACCGATACCAGGATCTTGCCATCCTATGGAACTGCCTCGGTGAGTTTTCTCCTTCATTACAGAAACG
GCTTTTTCAAAAATATGGTATTGATAATCCTGATATGAATAAATTGCAGTTTCATTTGATGCTCGATGAG
TTTTTCTAATCAGAATTGGTTAATTGGTTGTAACACTGGCAGAGCATTACGCTGACTTGACGGGACGGCG
CAAGCTCATGACCAAAATCCCTTAACGTGAGTTACGCGTCGTTCCACTGAGCGTCAGACCCCGTAGAAAA
GATCAAAGGATCTTCTTGAGATCCTTTTTTTCTGCGCGTAATCTGCTGCTTGCAAACAAAAAAACCACCG
CTACCAGCGGTGGTTTGTTTGCCGGATCAAGAGCTACCAACTCTTTTTCCGAAGGTAACTGGCTTCAGCA
GAGCGCAGATACCAAATACTGTTCTTCTAGTGTAGCCGTAGTTAGGCCACCACTTCAAGAACTCTGTAGC
ACCGCCTACATACCTCGCTCTGCTAATCCTGTTACCAGTGGCTGCTGCCAGTGGCGATAAGTCGTGTCTT
ACCGGGTTGGACTCAAGACGATAGTTACCGGATAAGGCGCAGCGGTCGGGCTGAACGGGGGGTTCGTGCA
CACAGCCCAGCTTGGAGCGAA
Features (pLannotate 1.2.2; 10 found; start..end, strand, type, name):
    416..508     +  CDS            lacI (fragment): lac repressor; lacI; The lac repressor binds to the lac operator to inhibit transcription in E. coli. This inhibition can be relieved by adding lactose or isopropyl-β-D-thiogalactopyranoside (IPTG).
    563..590     -  terminator     rrnB T2 terminator: transcription terminator T2 from the E. coli rrnB gene
    722..765     +  terminator     rrnB T1 terminator: Escherichia coli rrnB; transcription terminator T1 from the E. coli rrnB gene
    812..848     -  CDS            lacZα (fragment): LacZα fragment of β-galactosidase; lacZ fragment
    864..963     +  protein_bind   attL1: mutant version of attL; recombination site for the Gateway® LR reaction LR Clonase™
    948..1799    +  CDS            CARD8 (fragment): CARD8_HUMAN - Also known as DACAR From Homo sapiens (Human).
   1801..1900    -  protein_bind   attL2: mutant version of attL; recombination site for the Gateway® LR reaction LR Clonase™
   1918..1936    -  promoter       T7 promoter: promoter for bacteriophage T7 RNA polymerase
   2070..2879    +  CDS            KanR: aminoglycoside phosphotransferase; aph(3')-Ia; confers resistance to kanamycin in bacteria or G418 (Geneticin®) in eukaryotes
   3026..233     +  rep_origin     ori (across the origin): high-copy-number ColE1/pMB1/pBR322/pUC origin of replication
