[The description below was written by a language model from this plasmid's Addgene catalogue record and pLannotate feature annotations shown in this document.]
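Description:
pDONR221 CARD8 FIIND F405G is a Gateway entry clone built on the pDONR221 backbone, a small (about 3.4 kb) bacterial cloning vector with no expression function of its own. It is maintained in E. coli at high copy through a ColE1/pUC-type origin of replication and is selected with kanamycin through the KanR aminoglycoside phosphotransferase gene. rrnB T1 and T2 transcription terminators lie upstream of the cloning region and insulate the insert from read-through transcription. A T7 promoter sits just outside the downstream recombination site, pointing back toward the insert. Short lacI and lacZα fragments are also annotated, and these appear to be backbone remnants rather than functional genes.

The payload is a fragment of human CARD8 that encodes the FIIND (function-to-find) domain, described in the record as L162M to P434. The first residue has therefore been changed to methionine to provide a start codon, and no stop codon is present, so the fragment can be fused in frame to C-terminal tags supplied by a destination vector. The insert carries an F405G substitution, which the record describes as an interface III mutation. The associated publication concerns DPP9 restraining CARD8 inflammasome formation by sequestering the active C-terminal fragment of CARD8, which suggests the mutant is intended to probe a protein contact surface in that context.

The coding fragment is flanked by attL1 and attL2 sites, so an LR Clonase reaction can transfer it directionally into any attR-containing destination vector. The promoter, tags and host are determined by that destination vector. Flanking M13 forward and reverse primer sites allow sequence verification of the insert.
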