Addgene plasmid #169973: pDONR221 CARD8 FIIND F405G
Purpose: pDONR221 for Gateway shuttling. Contains the CARD8 FIIND (L162M-P434, no stop codon) with an interface III mutation (F405G)
Depositing lab: Daniel Bachovchin. Depositing organization: Memorial Sloan-Kettering Cancer Center. Publication: Dipeptidyl peptidase 9 sets a threshold for CARD8 inflammasome formation by sequestering its active C-terminal fragment. Sharif H, Hollingsworth LR, Griswold AR, Hsiao JC, Wang Q, Bachovchin DA, Wu H. Immunity. 2021 Jul 13;54(7):1392-1404.e10. doi: 10.1016/j.immuni.2021.04.024. Epub 2021 May 20. PubMed 34019797.
Backbone
  Vector backbone: pDONR221
  Vector type: Gateway cloning vector
Growth in bacteria
  Bacterial resistance: Kanamycin, 50 μg/mL
  Growth temperature: 37°C
  Growth strain: DH5alpha
  Copy number: High Copy
Gene/Insert
  Gene/Insert name: CARD8
  Species: H. sapiens (human)
  Mutation: F405G
  Entrez Gene: CARD8 (a.k.a. CARDINAL, DACAR, DAKAR, NDPP, NDPP1, TUCAN)
  Cloning method: Gateway Cloning
  Sequencing primers: 5′ M13 F; 3′ M13 R
Terms and licenses: Academic/Nonprofit Terms; Industry Terms: Not Available to Industry
How to cite: pDONR221 CARD8 FIIND F405G was a gift from Daniel Bachovchin (Addgene plasmid # 169973 ; http://n2t.net/addgene:169973 ; RRID:Addgene_169973)
