>Addgene plasmid #169973 | pDONR221 CARD8 FIIND F405G | depositor partial sequence | sequence record 329298 | Insert sequence
ATGGGGCCTGAAGGAAATGTGGATGTTGAGTTGATTGATAAGAGCACAAACAGATACAGCGTTTGGTTCC
CCACTGCTGGCTGGTATCTGTGGTCAGCCACAGGCCTCGGCTTCCTGGTAAGGGATGAGGTCACAGTGAC
GATTGCGTTTGGTTCCTGGAGTCAGCACCTGGCCCTGGACCTGCAGCACCATGAACAGTGGCTGGTGGGC
GGCCCCTTGTTTGATGTCACTGCAGAGCCAGAGGAGGCTGTCGCCGAAATCCACCTCCCCCACTTCATCT
CCCTCCAAGCAGGTGAGGTGGACGTCTCCTGGTTTCTCGTTGCCCATTTTAAGAATGAAGGGATGGTCCT
GGAGCATCCAGCCCGGGTGGAGCCTTTCTATGCTGTCCTGGAAAGCCCCAGCTTCTCTCTGATGGGCATC
CTGCTGCGGATCGCCAGTGGGACTCGCCTCTCCATCCCCATCACTTCCAACACATTGATCTATTATCACC
CCCACCCCGAAGATATTAAGTTCCACTTGTACCTTGTCCCCAGCGACGCCTTGCTAACAAAGGCGATAGA
TGATGAGGAAGATCGCTTCCATGGTGTGCGCCTGCAGACTTCGCCCCCAATGGAACCCCTGAACTTTGGT
TCCAGTTATATTGTGTCTAATTCTGCTAACCTGAAAGTAATGCCCAAGGAGTTGAAATTGTCCTACAGGA
GCCCTGGAGAAATTCAGCACTTCTCAAAAGGCTATGCTGGGCAGATGAAGGAACCCATTCAACTTGAGAT
TACTGAAAAAAGACATGGGACTTTGGTGTGGGATACTGAGGTGAAGCCA
